Addgene plasmid #101838: glgP-gap1-
Purpose: deletes glgP_gap1 locus
Depositing lab: Erin O'Shea. Depositing organization: Harvard University. Publication: Switching of metabolic programs in response to light availability is an essential function of the cyanobacterial circadian output pathway. Puszynska AM, O'Shea EK. Elife. 2017 Apr 21;6. pii: e23210. doi: 10.7554/eLife.23210. PubMed 28430105.
Backbone
  Vector backbone: pBR322
  Backbone size w/o insert (bp): 4400
  Total vector size (bp): 7400
  Vector type: Cloning vector
Growth in bacteria
  Bacterial resistance: Kanamycin, 50 μg/mL
  Growth temperature: 37°C
  Growth strain: DH5alpha
  Copy number: Unknown
Gene/Insert
  Gene/Insert name: Kanamycin casette (in place of synpcc7942_244_245 operon)
  Species: NA
  Insert size (bp): 3000
  Cloning method: Gibson Cloning
  Sequencing primers: 5′ -; 3′ -
Terms and licenses: Academic/Nonprofit Terms; Industry Terms: Not Available to Industry
How to cite: glgP-gap1- was a gift from Erin O'Shea (Addgene plasmid # 101838 ; http://n2t.net/addgene:101838 ; RRID:Addgene_101838)
