[The description below was written by a language model from this plasmid's Addgene catalogue record and pLannotate feature annotations shown in this document.]
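Description:
glgP-gap1- is a pBR322-based cloning vector of about 7.3–7.4 kb, built by Gibson assembly as a gene-replacement (knockout) construct for the glgP_gap1 locus. The insert, roughly 3 kb, is described as a kanamycin cassette placed where the synpcc7942_244_245 operon would normally lie. That locus nomenclature, together with the associated work on the cyanobacterial circadian output pathway, points to Synechococcus elongatus PCC 7942 as the intended target organism, although the species field itself is left blank.

The feature table shows the KanR gene (aph(3')-Ia, aminoglycoside phosphotransferase) surrounded by about a kilobase of largely unannotated sequence on each side. These stretches presumably correspond to the chromosomal regions flanking the operon, which would serve as homology arms, though the record does not label them as such. One side carries a short fragment with similarity to a ycf17-type protein, consistent with cyanobacterial genomic DNA. In a design of this kind, double crossover through the flanks swaps the native operon for the resistance marker, and kanamycin selects the recombinants.

The backbone retains the standard pBR322 elements: the ColE1/pMB1 origin, the rop gene that restrains copy number, the bom mobilisation region, and an AmpR gene with its bla promoter. A full TcR coding sequence is also annotated, but only a fragment of the tet promoter is detected, with the insert lying between the two, so tetracycline resistance may not be functional. Kanamycin is the listed selection for propagation in E. coli. The plasmid carries no annotated cyanobacterial origin of replication, which fits its use as a non-replicating delivery vector for producing a glgP/gap1 deletion strain.
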