Features (pLannotate 1.2.2; 10 found; start..end, strand, type, name):
    113..132     +  promoter       tet promoter (fragment): E. coli promoter for tetracycline efflux protein gene
    893..1027    -  CDS            ycf17 (fragment): YCF17_CYAPA - Protein inferred from homology: Swiss-Prot protein existence level 3. Possible role in chlorophyll and/or carotenoid binding. From Cyanophora paradoxa.
   1166..1981    -  CDS            KanR: aminoglycoside phosphotransferase; aph(3')-Ia; confers resistance to kanamycin in bacteria or G418 (Geneticin®) in eukaryotes
   3134..4324    +  CDS            TcR: tetracycline efflux protein; tet; confers resistance to tetracycline
   4566..4946    -  CDS            YPB1_ECOLX: Protein predicted: Swiss-Prot protein existence level 4. From Escherichia coli.
   4963..5154    +  CDS            rop: Rop protein, which maintains plasmids at low copy number; rop
   5256..5396    +  misc_feature   bom: basis of mobility region from pBR322
   5582..6170    -  rep_origin     ori: high-copy-number ColE1/pMB1/pBR322/pUC origin of replication
   6341..7201    -  CDS            AmpR: β-lactamase; bla; confers resistance to ampicillin, carbenicillin, and related antibiotics
   7202..7306    -  promoter       AmpR promoter: bla
>Addgene plasmid #101838 | glgP-gap1- | addgene full sequence | sequence record 196991 | Addgene NGS Result
CACATTTCCCCGAAAAGTGCCACCTGACGTCTAAGAAACCATTATTATCATGACATTAACCTATAAAAAT
AGGCGTATCACGAGGCCCTTTCGTCTTCAAGAATTCTCATGTTTGACAGCTTATCATCGATACAAACCAA
TCAGCAGTTCGCTGATGCCCAAGGTGCGAGCAACCGCGACAGAATTATCAATCAGGAGCTTTGCCCCGAG
GATCAGGAGCCCCAGACCAGCTGCGATTAGCAAGAGTTGCTGCCATAGGGGTGGGCGATCGCCCAATCCA
TATTCCTCGGCATATTCCGCCTGAACCTCTGGGTCAGGTTCTTCTCCCCCCTGGCGAACTTGGAAAACGG
TGTAGAGAACGCCCAACACCACCAAGACAATGCCATCGAGGCGGCTGATCCGACCATCTAGGGCCATCCC
ATAGACCAATCCTGCCGTGGCAATCATGATCGGCACATCGAGCCGAACCAACTGTTGCGCCACCTGTAGG
GGTGTGATTAAGGCCGAGATCCCGAGAATAAACAACACATTGAAGATGTTGCTGCCCACCACATTCCCGA
GCGAAATATCGTTGGAGCCCTCCAGAACCGCCTGAATACTGACTGCGAGCTCTGGAGCGCTCGTCCCGTA
GGCCACCACAGTGAGGCCAATGATGAGTGGTGATAACCCCACGAGTGCCGCCAGTTTTGAGGCTCCGCGG
ACTAAAAACTCAGCTCCGGCAACGAGGATAACTAAACCGAGCAGCAAGAACAGTAAATTGATCAGCATTG
AGGCGATGGCCAACATCACCCCTTCATCTTACGGACGCGTCTGCGATCGCCCATAAAAAAACCCCGCGTG
GGCAGGGTTTAACGGTATTGCTCTCTGACTACTGACTGGGAATGGAAATCTACAGCAGGCCAATTTGAGA
CAGGATGCCTTGGCCGGTCAGCAATTCGGTGGCCAAACCAACCACGAACCCGATCATAGCCAGACGGCCA
TTCCAGGTTTCTGCGAATGCGGTGAAACCAAACTTGGTATTTTGCTCAGACATGACAGGGACCTCCCTAC
GGGGTGGTTTGGTAGCTGTTAAGCAATGTAACGCAAAAACTCAAAATCCGCAACATTTCTTCAAAAAATC
TTGGTTCAGTTCCTGCCAGTGTTACAACCAATTAACCAATTCTGATTAGAAAAACTCATCGAGCATCAAA
TGAAACTGCAATTTATTCATATCAGGATTATCAATACCATATTTTTGAAAAAGCCGTTTCTGTAATGAAG
GAGAAAACTCACCGAGGCAGTTCCATAGGATGGCAAGATCCTGGTATCGGTCTGCGATTCCGACTCGTCC
AACATCAATACAACCTATTAATTTCCCCTCGTCAAAAATAAGGTTATCAAGTGAGAAATCACCATGAGTG
ACGACTGAATCCGGTGAGAATGGCAAAAGCTTATGCATTTCTTTCCAGACTTGTTCAACAGGCCAGCCAT
TACGCTCGTCATCAAAATCACTCGCATCAACCAAACCGTTATTCATTCGTGATTGCGCCTGAGCGAGACG
AAATACGCGATCGCTGTTAAAAGGACAATTACAAACAGGAATCGAATGCAACCGGCGCAGGAACACTGCC
AGCGCATCAACAATATTTTCACCTGAATCAGGATATTCTTCTAATACCTGGAATGCTGTTTTCCCGGGGA
TCGCAGTGGTGAGTAACCATGCATCATCAGGAGTACGGATAAAATGCTTGATGGTCGGAAGAGGCATAAA
TTCCGTCAGCCAGTTTAGTCTGACCATCTCATCTGTAACATCATTGGCAACGCTACCTTTGCCATGTTTC
AGAAACAACTCTGGCGCATCGGGCTTCCCATACAATCGATAGATTGTCGCACCTGATTGCCCGACATTAT
CGCGAGCCCATTTATACCCATATAAATCAGCATCCATGTTTGAATTTAATCGCGGCCTCGAGCAAGACGT
TTCCCGTTGAATATGGCTCATAACACCCCTTGTATTACTGTTTATGTAAGCATACAGTTTTATTGTTCAT
GATGATATATTTTTATCTTGTGCAATGTAACATCAGAGATTTTGAGACACAACGTGGCTTTGTTGAATAA
ATCGAACTTTTGCTGAGTTGAAGGATCAGATCACGCATCTTCCCGACAACGCAGGGTAGCCGGGAGAGGG
GAATTGCCCTGACTATAGACAGGGGATCACGGCGGTCGATCGGCCTTAAGAGGAATGAAAGAAAGCCGTA
GTGCTTTGCAATGCTCTTCTCAGATCAGGTTTGGGATCCCATGCAGATCAAATTCGGCTCAGCCGTTGGC
TGGGCAGGCTGGTAGAACCGGCAAGACGTGATTGAATGAAGGCGATCCTTTTATCCGGCGGACCCATGCC
TGCGATCGCCTCGCGCTTTCTTTTGGTACTGCTTTGCTTTTTACCGCTAGCAGCCTGTCGTAGCTTGGGT
GGCAATGAGACTGAGAGCAATAGTCGCCTCAACCAAGTGCAGGCGCGCGGTAAGTTGCTCTGCGGAGTTG
AAGGCCGACTGCCTGGCTTTAGCTTCCTTGATTCCCAGGGCAATTACAGTGGCTTGGATGTCGACATTTG
TAAGGCGATCGCCGCAGCACTGTTCAATGATCCCAAGGCGATCGAATACCGCAGTCTCGATTCTGTTGAA
CGGTTTCCAGCCTTAGCAAGTGGTGAAGTCGATTTGCTCTCGCGCAACACCACTTGGACCCTGAGTCGCG
ATGCCAAGGGCGGCAACAACCTTGAGTTTGCGCCAACCACTTTCTATGACGGCCAAGGGTTGATGGTGCG
GCGCAATAGTGGCATCCAATCGCTGCAGGATTTTCAGGGCAAGTCAATCTGCGTGGAGACGGGCACCACA
TCGGAACTCAATCTGGCGGACACGATGCGCGAGCTGGGTGTCCAATATCAGGAGATTAAATTTCCGAACT
CCGATGCCAACTACGCTGCCTATGCCCAAGGCCGTTGTGAGGGGGTAACCTCCGATCGCTCTCAGCTGGC
CGCCCGTCGGACGACCTTGTCCGATGCCGATCAGCACCAATTGCTGGATGCAGTGATCTCCAAAGAGCCG
CTTAATGCGGTAGTTTATCACAGTTAAATTGCTAACGCAGTCAGGCACCGTGTATGAAATCTAACAATGC
GCTCATCGTCATCCTCGGCACCGTCACCCTGGATGCTGTAGGCATAGGCTTGGTTATGCCGGTACTGCCG
GGCCTCTTGCGGGATATCGTCCATTCCGACAGCATCGCCAGTCACTATGGCGTGCTGCTAGCGCTATATG
CGTTGATGCAATTTCTATGCGCACCCGTTCTCGGAGCACTGTCCGACCGCTTTGGCCGCCGCCCAGTCCT
GCTCGCTTCGCTACTTGGAGCCACTATCGACTACGCGATCATGGCGACCACACCCGTCCTGTGGATCCTC
TACGCCGGACGCATCGTGGCCGGCATCACCGGCGCCACAGGTGCGGTTGCTGGCGCCTATATCGCCGACA
TCACCGATGGGGAAGATCGGGCTCGCCACTTCGGGCTCATGAGCGCTTGTTTCGGCGTGGGTATGGTGGC
AGGCCCCGTGGCCGGGGGACTGTTGGGCGCCATCTCCTTGCATGCACCATTCCTTGCGGCGGCGGTGCTC
AACGGCCTCAACCTACTACTGGGCTGCTTCCTAATGCAGGAGTCGCATAAGGGAGAGCGTCGACCGATGC
CCTTGAGAGCCTTCAACCCAGTCAGCTCCTTCCGGTGGGCGCGGGGCATGACTATCGTCGCCGCACTTAT
GACTGTCTTCTTTATCATGCAACTCGTAGGACAGGTGCCGGCAGCGCTCTGGGTCATTTTCGGCGAGGAC
CGCTTTCGCTGGAGCGCGACGATGATCGGCCTGTCGCTTGCGGTATTCGGAATCTTGCACGCCCTCGCTC
AAGCCTTCGTCACTGGTCCCGCCACCAAACGTTTCGGCGAGAAGCAGGCCATTATCGCCGGCATGGCGGC
CGACGCGCTGGGCTACGTCTTGCTGGCGTTCGCGACGCGAGGCTGGATGGCCTTCCCCATTATGATTCTT
CTCGCTTCCGGCGGCATCGGGATGCCCGCGTTGCAGGCCATGCTGTCCAGGCAGGTAGATGACGACCATC
AGGGACAGCTTCAAGGATCGCTCGCGGCTCTTACCAGCCTAACTTCGATCATTGGACCGCTGATCGTCAC
GGCGATTTATGCCGCCTCGGCGAGCACATGGAACGGGTTGGCATGGATTGTAGGCGCCGCCCTATACCTT
GTCTGCCTCCCCGCGTTGCGTCGCGGTGCATGGAGCCGGGCCACCTCGACCTGAATGGAAGCCGGCGGCA
CCTCGCTAACGGATTCACCACTCCAAGAATTGGAGCCAATCAATTCTTGCGGAGAACTGTGAATGCGCAA
ACCAACCCTTGGCAGAACATATCCATCGCGTCCGCCATCTCCAGCAGCCGCACGCGGCGCATCTCGGGCA
GCGTTGGGTCCTGGCCACGGGTGCGCATGATCGTGCTCCTGTCGTTGAGGACCCGGCTAGGCTGGCGGGG
TTGCCTTACTGGTTAGCAGAATGAATCACCGATACGCGAGCGAACGTGAAGCGACTGCTGCTGCAAAACG
TCTGCGACCTGAGCAACAACATGAATGGTCTTCGGTTTCCGTGTTTCGTAAAGTCTGGAAACGCGGAAGT
CAGCGCCCTGCACCATTATGTTCCGGATCTGCATCGCAGGATGCTGCTGGCTACCCTGTGGAACACCTAC
ATCTGTATTAACGAAGCGCTGGCATTGACCCTGAGTGATTTTTCTCTGGTCCCGCCGCATCCATACCGCC
AGTTGTTTACCCTCACAACGTTCCAGTAACCGGGCATGTTCATCATCAGTAACCCGTATCGTGAGCATCC
TCTCTCGTTTCATCGGTATCATTACCCCCATGAACAGAAATCCCCCTTACACGGAGGCATCAGTGACCAA
ACAGGAAAAAACCGCCCTTAACATGGCCCGCTTTATCAGAAGCCAGACATTAACGCTTCTGGAGAAACTC
AACGAGCTGGACGCGGATGAACAGGCAGACATCTGTGAATCGCTTCACGACCACGCTGATGAGCTTTACC
GCAGCTGCCTCGCGCGTTTCGGTGATGACGGTGAAAACCTCTGACACATGCAGCTCCCGGAGACGGTCAC
AGCTTGTCTGTAAGCGGATGCCGGGAGCAGACAAGCCCGTCAGGGCGCGTCAGCGGGTGTTGGCGGGTGT
CGGGGCGCAGCCATGACCCAGTCACGTAGCGATAGCGGAGTGTATACTGGCTTAACTATGCGGCATCAGA
GCAGATTGTACTGAGAGTGCACCATATGCGGTGTGAAATACCGCACAGATGCGTAAGGAGAAAATACCGC
ATCAGGCGCTCTTCCGCTTCCTCGCTCACTGACTCGCTGCGCTCGGTCGTTCGGCTGCGGCGAGCGGTAT
CAGCTCACTCAAAGGCGGTAATACGGTTATCCACAGAATCAGGGGATAACGCAGGAAAGAACATGTGAGC
AAAAGGCCAGCAAAAGGCCAGGAACCGTAAAAAGGCCGCGTTGCTGGCGTTTTTCCATAGGCTCCGCCCC
CCTGACGAGCATCACAAAAATCGACGCTCAAGTCAGAGGTGGCGAAACCCGACAGGACTATAAAGATACC
AGGCGTTTCCCCCTGGAAGCTCCCTCGTGCGCTCTCCTGTTCCGACCCTGCCGCTTACCGGATACCTGTC
CGCCTTTCTCCCTTCGGGAAGCGTGGCGCTTTCTCATAGCTCACGCTGTAGGTATCTCAGTTCGGTGTAG
GTCGTTCGCTCCAAGCTGGGCTGTGTGCACGAACCCCCCGTTCAGCCCGACCGCTGCGCCTTATCCGGTA
ACTATCGTCTTGAGTCCAACCCGGTAAGACACGACTTATCGCCACTGGCAGCAGCCACTGGTAACAGGAT
TAGCAGAGCGAGGTATGTAGGCGGTGCTACAGAGTTCTTGAAGTGGTGGCCTAACTACGGCTACACTAGA
AGGACAGTATTTGGTATCTGCGCTCTGCTGAAGCCAGTTACCTTCGGAAAAAGAGTTGGTAGCTCTTGAT
CCGGCAAACAAACCACCGCTGGTAGCGGTGGTTTTTTTGTTTGCAAGCAGCAGATTACGCGCAGAAAAAA
AGGATCTCAAGAAGATCCTTTGATCTTTTCTACGGGGTCTGACGCTCAGTGGAACGAAAACTCACGTTAA
GGGATTTTGGTCATGAGATTATCAAAAAGGATCTTCACCTAGATCCTTTTAAATTAAAAATGAAGTTTTA
AATCAATCTAAAGTATATATGAGTAAACTTGGTCTGACAGTTACCAATGCTTAATCAGTGAGGCACCTAT
CTCAGCGATCTGTCTATTTCGTTCATCCATAGTTGCCTGACTCCCCGTCGTGTAGATAACTACGATACGG
GAGGGCTTACCATCTGGCCCCAGTGCTGCAATGATACCGCGAGACCCACGCTCACCGGCTCCAGATTTAT
CAGCAATAAACCAGCCAGCCGGAAGGGCCGAGCGCAGAAGTGGTCCTGCAACTTTATCCGCCTCCATCCA
GTCTATTAATTGTTGCCGGGAAGCTAGAGTAAGTAGTTCGCCAGTTAATAGTTTGCGCAACGTTGTTGCC
ATTGCTGCAGGCATCGTGGTGTCACGCTCGTCGTTTGGTATGGCTTCATTCAGCTCCGGTTCCCAACGAT
CAAGGCGAGTTACATGATCCCCCATGTTGTGCAAAAAAGCGGTTAGCTCCTTCGGTCCTCCGATCGTTGT
CAGAAGTAAGTTGGCCGCAGTGTTATCACTCATGGTTATGGCAGCACTGCATAATTCTCTTACTGTCATG
CCATCCGTAAGATGCTTTTCTGTGACTGGTGAGTACTCAACCAAGTCATTCTGAGAATAGTGTATGCGGC
GACCGAGTTGCTCTTGCCCGGCGTCAACACGGGATAATACCGCGCCACATAGCAGAACTTTAAAAGTGCT
CATCATTGGAAAACGTTCTTCGGGGCGAAAACTCTCAAGGATCTTACCGCTGTTGAGATCCAGTTCGATG
TAACCCACTCGTGCACCCAACTGATCTTCAGCATCTTTTACTTTCACCAGCGTTTCTGGGTGAGCAAAAA
CAGGAAGGCAAAATGCCGCAAAAAAGGGAATAAGGGCGACACGGAAATGTTGAATACTCATACTCTTCCT
TTTTCAATATTATTGAAGCATTTATCAGGGTTATTGTCTCATGAGCGGATACATATTTGAATGTATTTAG
AAAAATAAACAAATAGGGGTTCCGCG
