>Addgene plasmid #101838 | glgP-gap1- | depositor partial sequence | sequence record 192665 | glgP-gap1- sequence 2949 bps
CAAACCAATCAGCAGTTCGCTGATGCCCAAGGTGCGAGCAACCGCGACAGAATTATCAATCAGGAGCTTT
GCCCCGAGGATCAGGAGCCCCAGACCAGCTGCGATTAGCAAGAGTTGCTGCCATAGGGGTGGGCGATCGC
CCAATCCATATTCCTCGGCATATTCCGCCTGAACCTCTGGGTCAGGTTCTTCTCCCCCCTGGCGAACTTG
GAAAACGGTGTAGAGAACGCCCAACACCACCAAGACAATGCCATCGAGGCGGCTGATCCGACCATCTAGG
GCCATCCCATAGACCAATCCTGCCGTGGCAATCATGATCGGCACATCGAGCCGAACCAACTGTTGCGCCA
CCTGTAGGGGTGTGATTAAGGCCGAGATCCCGAGAATAAACAACACATTGAAGATGTTGCTGCCCACCAC
ATTCCCGAGCGAAATATCGTTGGAGCCCTCCAGAACCGCCTGAATACTGACTGCGAGCTCTGGAGCGCTC
GTCCCGTAGGCCACCACAGTGAGGCCAATGATGAGTGGTGATAACCCCACGAGTGCCGCCAGTTTTGAGG
CTCCGCGGACTAAAAACTCAGCTCCGGCAACGAGGATAACTAAACCGAGCAGCAAGAACAGTAAATTGAT
CAGCATTGAGGCGATGGCCAACATCACCCCTTCATCTTACGGACGCGTCTGCGATCGCCCATAAAAAAAC
CCCGCGTGGGCAGGGTTTAACGGTATTGCTCTCTGACTACTGACTGGGAATGGAAATCTACAGCAGGCCA
ATTTGAGACAGGATGCCTTGGCCGGTCAGCAATTCGGTGGCCAAACCAACCACGAACCCGATCATAGCCA
GACGGCCATTCCAGGTTTCTGCGAATGCGGTGAAACCAAACTTGGTATTTTGCTCAGACATGACAGGGAC
CTCCCTACGGGGTGGTTTGGTAGCTGTTAAGCAATGTAACGCAAAAACTCAAAATCCGCAACATTTCTTC
AAAAAATCTTGGTTCAGTTCCTGCCAGTGTTACAACCAATTAACCAATTCTGATTAGAAAAACTCATCGA
GCATCAAATGAAACTGCAATTTATTCATATCAGGATTATCAATACCATATTTTTGAAAAAGCCGTTTCTG
TAATGAAGGAGAAAACTCACCGAGGCAGTTCCATAGGATGGCAAGATCCTGGTATCGGTCTGCGATTCCG
ACTCGTCCAACATCAATACAACCTATTAATTTCCCCTCGTCAAAAATAAGGTTATCAAGTGAGAAATCAC
CATGAGTGACGACTGAATCCGGTGAGAATGGCAAAAGCTTATGCATTTCTTTCCAGACTTGTTCAACAGG
CCAGCCATTACGCTCGTCATCAAAATCACTCGCATCAACCAAACCGTTATTCATTCGTGATTGCGCCTGA
GCGAGACGAAATACGCGATCGCTGTTAAAAGGACAATTACAAACAGGAATCGAATGCAACCGGCGCAGGA
ACACTGCCAGCGCATCAACAATATTTTCACCTGAATCAGGATATTCTTCTAATACCTGGAATGCTGTTTT
CCCGGGGATCGCAGTGGTGAGTAACCATGCATCATCAGGAGTACGGATAAAATGCTTGATGGTCGGAAGA
GGCATAAATTCCGTCAGCCAGTTTAGTCTGACCATCTCATCTGTAACATCATTGGCAACGCTACCTTTGC
CATGTTTCAGAAACAACTCTGGCGCATCGGGCTTCCCATACAATCGATAGATTGTCGCACCTGATTGCCC
GACATTATCGCGAGCCCATTTATACCCATATAAATCAGCATCCATGTTGGAATTTAATCGCGGCCTCGAG
CAAGACGTTTCCCGTTGAATATGGCTCATAACACCCCTTGTATTACTGTTTATGTAAGCAGACAGTTTTA
TTGTTCATGATGATATATTTTTATCTTGTGCAATGTAACATCAGAGATTTTGAGACACAACGTGGCTTTG
TTGAATAAATCGAACTTTTGCTGAGTTGAAGGATCAGATCACGCATCTTCCCGACAACGCAGGGTAGCCG
GGAGAGGGGAATTGCCCTGACTATAGACAGGGGATCACGGCGGTCGATCGGCCTTAAGAGGAATGAAAGA
AAGCCGTAGTGCTTTGCAATGCTCTTCTCAGATCAGGTTTGGGATCCCATGCAGATCAAATTCGGCTCAG
CCGTTGGCTGGGCAGGCTGGTAGAACCGGCAAGACGTGATTGAATGAAGGCGATCCTTTTATCCGGCGGA
CCCATGCCTGCGATCGCCTCGCGCTTTCTTTTGGTACTGCTTTGCTTTTTACCGCTAGCAGCCTGTCGTA
GCTTGGGTGGCAATGAGACTGAGAGCAATAGTCGCCTCAACCAAGTGCAGGCGCGCGGTAAGTTGCTCTG
CGGAGTTGAAGGCCGACTGCCTGGCTTTAGCTTCCTTGATTCCCAGGGCAATTACAGTGGCTTGGATGTC
GACATTTGTAAGGCGATCGCCGCAGCACTGTTCAATGATCCCAAGGCGATCGAATACCGCAGTCTCGATT
CTGTTGAACGGTTTCCAGCCTTAGCAAGTGGTGAAGTCGATTTGCTCTCGCGCAACACCACTTGGACCCT
GAGTCGCGATGCCAAGGGCGGCAACAACCTTGAGTTTGCGCCAACCACTTTCTATGACGGCCAAGGGTTG
ATGGTGCGGCGCAATAGTGGCATCCAATCGCTGCAGGATTTTCAGGGCAAGTCAATCTGCGTGGAGACGG
GCACCACATCGGAACTCAATCTGGCGGACACGATGCGCGAGCTGGGTGTCCAATATCAGGAGATTAAATT
TCCGAACTCCGATGCCAACTACGCTGCCTATGCCCAAGGCCGTTGTGAGGGGGTAACCTCCGATCGCTCT
CAGCTGGCCGCCCGTCGGACGACCTTGTCCGATGCCGATCAGCACCAATTGCTGGATGCAGTGATCTCCA
AAGAGCCGC
